Addgene plasmid #47228: TAL3509
Depositing lab: Keith Joung. Depositing organization: Massachusetts General Hospital. Publication: Targeted gene disruption in somatic zebrafish cells using engineered TALENs. Sander JD, Cade L, Khayter C, Reyon D, Peterson RT, Joung JK, Yeh JR. Nat Biotechnol. 2011 Aug 5;29(8):697-8. doi: 10.1038/nbt.1934. PubMed 21822241.
Backbone
  Vector backbone: JDS70
  Backbone manufacturer: Addgene plasmid #32285
  Backbone size w/o insert (bp): 6447
  Vector type: Mammalian Expression ; T7
Growth in bacteria
  Bacterial resistance: Ampicillin, 100 μg/mL
  Growth temperature: 37°C
  Growth strain: XL1 Blue
  Copy number: High Copy
Gene/Insert
  Gene/Insert name: ZebrafishCommunity-pax7a-right (alt name: pax7a)
  Species: D. rerio (zebrafish)
  Insert size (bp): 1328
  Entrez Gene: pax7a (a.k.a. CH211-119A10.1, pax7, pax7c, pax7d, pax7e)
  Promoter: CMV
  Tag / fusion protein: 3X Flag (N terminal on backbone); WT FOKI (C terminal on backbone)
  Cloning method: Restriction Enzyme; 5′ cloning site BsmBI (destroyed during cloning); 3′ cloning site BsmBI (destroyed during cloning)
  Sequencing primers: 5′ CMV-F; 3′ BGH-rev
Terms and licenses: Academic/Nonprofit Terms; Industry Terms: Not Available to Industry
Depositor comments: Target binding site: TCCACCGAGTTGATTGA It is strongly recommended that users perform a diagnostic digest to verify this plasmid prior to use. For example, a double digest of the plasmid with BamHI and KpnI should result in two bands at 2.3kb and 5.8kb.
How to cite: TAL3509 was a gift from Keith Joung (Addgene plasmid # 47228)
