[The description below was written by a language model from this plasmid's Addgene catalogue record.]
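Description:
TAL3509 is a TALEN expression plasmid built on the JDS70 backbone, a mammalian expression vector that also carries a T7 promoter. It encodes the "right" monomer of a TALE nuclease pair directed against the zebrafish (Danio rerio) pax7a gene. The roughly 1.3 kb insert is an engineered array of TAL effector repeats whose order specifies recognition of a defined half-site in pax7a. It was cloned into the backbone through BsmBI sites that were destroyed in the process, as is typical of type IIS assembly, in which the enzyme cuts outside its recognition sequence. The backbone supplies the rest of the nuclease, adding an N-terminal 3X FLAG tag and a C-terminal wild-type FokI cleavage domain around the repeat array. The record does not give further detail on the flanking TALE sequences.

Expression in cells is driven by the CMV promoter. The T7 designation indicates that the coding region can also be transcribed in vitro to make mRNA, the form usually injected into zebrafish embryos, although the record does not spell out this use. The listed sequencing primers suggest a BGH-derived region downstream of the insert. The plasmid is maintained in E. coli at high copy under ampicillin selection.

Because FokI cleaves as a dimer, this construct is meant to be used with a matching "left" TALEN that binds the opposite half-site. The pair then makes a double-strand break at pax7a, and error-prone repair can disrupt the gene. The name of the insert suggests it belongs to a community set of zebrafish-targeting TALENs, and the associated work concerns targeted gene disruption in somatic zebrafish cells. The depositor recommends checking the plasmid by diagnostic restriction digest before use. No feature table was provided, so this description rests on the catalogue fields alone.
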