>Addgene plasmid #47228 | TAL3509 | depositor partial sequence | sequence record 67315 | Insert sequence
ATGGACTACAAAGACCATGACGGTGATTATAAAGATCATGACATCGATTACAAGGATGACGATGACAAGA
TGGCCCCCAAGAAGAAGAGGAAGGTGGGCATTCACCGCGGGGTACCTATGGTGGACTTGAGGACACTCGG
TTATTCGCAACAGCAACAGGAGAAAATCAAGCCTAAGGTCAGGAGCACCGTCGCGCAACACCACGAGGCG
CTTGTGGGGCATGGCTTCACTCATGCGCATATTGTCGCGCTTTCACAGCACCCTGCGGCGCTTGGGACGG
TGGCTGTCAAATACCAAGATATGATTGCGGCCCTGCCCGAAGCCACGCACGAGGCAATTGTAGGGGTCGG
TAAACAGTGGTCGGGAGCGCGAGCACTTGAGGCGCTGCTGACTGTGGCGGGTGAGCTTAGGGGGCCTCCG
CTCCAGCTCGACACCGGGCAGCTGCTGAAGATCGCGAAGAGAGGGGGAGTAACAGCGGTAGAGGCAGTGC
ACGCCTGGCGCAATGCGCTCACCGGGGCCCCCTTGAACCTGACCCCAGACCAGGTAGTCGCAATCGCGTC
ACATGACGGGGGAAAGCAAGCCCTGGAAACCGTGCAAAGGTTGTTGCCGGTCCTTTGTCAAGACCACGGC
CTTACACCGGAGCAAGTCGTGGCCATTGCATCCCACGACGGTGGCAAACAGGCTCTTGAGACGGTTCAGA
GACTTCTCCCAGTTCTCTGTCAAGCCCACGGGCTGACTCCCGATCAAGTTGTAGCGATTGCGTCGAACAT
TGGAGGGAAACAAGCATTGGAGACTGTCCAACGGCTCCTTCCCGTGTTGTGTCAAGCCCACGGTTTGACG
CCTGCACAAGTGGTCGCCATCGCCAGCCATGATGGCGGTAAGCAGGCGCTGGAAACAGTACAGCGCCTGC
TGCCTGTACTGTGCCAGGATCATGGACTGACCCCAGACCAGGTAGTCGCAATCGCGTCACATGACGGGGG
AAAGCAAGCCCTGGAAACCGTGCAAAGGTTGTTGCCGGTCCTTTGTCAAGACCACGGCCTTACACCGGAG
CAAGTCGTGGCCATTGCAAATAATAACGGTGGCAAACAGGCTCTTGAGACGGTTCAGAGACTTCTCCCAG
TTCTCTGTCAAGCCCACGGGCTGACTCCCGATCAAGTTGTAGCGATTGCGTCGAACATTGGAGGGAAACA
AGCATTGGAGACTGTCCAACGGCTCCTTCCCGTGTTGTGTCAAGCCCACGGTTTGACGCCTGCACAAGTG
GTCGCCATCGCCAACAACAACGGCGGTAAGCAGGCGCTGGAAACAGTACAGCGCCTGCTGCCTGTACTGT
GCCAGGATCATGGACTGACCCCAGACCAGGTAGTCGCAATCGCGTCAAACGGAGGGGGAAAGCAAGCCCT
GGAAACCGTGCAAAGGTTGTTGCCGGTCCTTTGTCAAGACCACGGCCTTACACCGGAGCAAGTCGTGGCC
ATTGCAAGCAATGGGGGTGGCAAACAGGCTCTTGAGACGGTTCAGAGACTTCTCCCAGTTCTCTGTCAAG
CCCACGGGCTGACTCCCGATCAAGTTGTAGCGATTGCGAATAACAATGGAGGGAAACAAGCATTGGAGAC
TGTCCAACGGCTCCTTCCCGTGTTGTGTCAAGCCCACGGTTTGACGCCTGCACAAGTGGTCGCCATCGCC
TCCAATATTGGCGGTAAGCAGGCGCTGGAAACAGTACAGCGCCTGCTGCCTGTACTGTGCCAGGATCATG
GACTGACCCCAGACCAGGTAGTCGCAATCGCGTCAAACGGAGGGGGAAAGCAAGCCCTGGAAACCGTGCA
AAGGTTGTTGCCGGTCCTTTGTCAAGACCACGGCCTTACACCGGAGCAAGTCGTGGCCATTGCAAGCAAT
GGGGGTGGCAAACAGGCTCTTGAGACGGTTCAGAGACTTCTCCCAGTTCTCTGTCAAGCCCACGGGCTGA
CTCCCGATCAAGTTGTAGCGATTGCGAATAACAATGGAGGGAAACAAGCATTGGAGACTGTCCAACGGCT
CCTTCCCGTGTTGTGTCAAGCCCACGGTCTGACACCCGAACAGGTGGTCGCCATTGCTTCTAACATCGGA
GGACGGCCAGCCTTGGAG
