>Addgene plasmid #47228 | TAL3509 | addgene partial sequence | sequence record 69170 | JDS-TALEN-F 5'-TAGGGGTCGGTAAACAGTGG-3'
TGTGGCGGGTGAGCTTAGGGGGCCTCCGCTCCAGCTCGACACCGGGCAGCTGCTGAAGATCGCGAAGAGA
GGGGGAGTAACAGCGGTAGAGGCAGTGCACGCCTGGCGCAATGCGCTCACCGGGGCCCCCTTGAACCTGA
CCCCAGACCAGGTAGTCGCAATCGCGTCACATGACGGGGGAAAGCAAGCCCTGGAAACCGTGCAAAGGTT
GTTGCCGGTCCTTTGTCAAGACCACGGCCTTACACCGGAGCAAGTCGTGGCCATTGCATCCCACGACGGT
GGCAAACAGGCTCTTGAGACGGTTCAGAGACTTCTCCCAGTTCTCTGTCAAGCCCACGGGCTGACTCCCG
ATCAAGTTGTAGCGATTGCGTCGAACATTGGAGGGAAACAAGCATTGGAGACTGTCCAACGGCTCCTTCC
CGTGTTGTGTCAAGCCCACGGTTTGACGCCTGCACAAGTGGTCGCCATCGCCAGCCATGATGGCGGTAAG
CAGGCGCTGGAAACAGTACAGCGCCTGCTGCCTGTACTGTGCCAGGATCATGGACTGACCCCAGACCAGG
TAGTCGCAATCGCGTCACATGACGGGGGAAAGCAAGCCCTGGAAACCGTGCAAAGGTTGTTGCCGGTCCT
TTGTCAAGACCACGGCCTTACACCGGAGCAAGTCGTGGCCATTGCAAATAATAACGGTGGCAAACAGGCT
CTTGAGACGGTTCAGAGACTTCTCCCAGTTCTCTGTCAAGCCCACGGGCTGACTCCCGATCAAGTTGTAG
CGATTGCGTCGAACATTGGAGGGAAACAAGCATTGGAGACTGTCCAACGGCTCCTTCCCGTGTTGTGTCA
AGCCC
